>Addgene plasmid #123692 | MTK1_030 | addgene full sequence | sequence record 248592 | Addgene NGS Result
ATCAATCATGACCAAAATCCCTTAACGTGAGTTTTCGTTCCACTGAGCGTCAGACCCCGTAGAAAAGATC
AAAGGATCTTCTTGAGATCCTTTTTTTCTGCGCGTAATCTGCTGCTTGCAAACAAAAAAACCACCGCTAC
CAGCGGTGGTTTGTTTGCCGGATCAAGAGCTACCAACTCTTTTTCCGAAGGTAACTGGCTTCAGCAGAGC
GCAGATACCAAATACTGTTCTTCTAGTGTAGCCGTAGTTAGGCCACCACTTCAAGAACTCTGTAGCACCG
CCTACATACCTCGCTCTGCTAATCCTGTTACCAGTGGCTGCTGCCAGTGGCGATAAGTCGTGTCTTACCG
GGTTGGACTCAAGACGATAGTTACCGGATAAGGCGCAGCGGTCGGGCTGAACGGGGGGTTCGTGCACACA
GCCCAGCTTGGAGCGAACGACCTACACCGAACTGAGATACCTACAGCGTGAGCTATGAGAAAGCGCCACG
CTTCCCGAAGGGAGAAAGGCGGACAGGTATCCGGTAAGCGGCAGGGTCGGAACAGGAGAGCGCACGAGGG
AGCTTCCAGGGGGAAACGCCTGGTATCTTTATAGTCCTGTCGGGTTTCGCCACCTCTGACTTGAGCGTCG
ATTTTTGTGATGCTCGTCAGGGGGGCGGAGCCTATGGAAAAACGCCAGCAACGCGGCCTTTTTACGGTTC
CTGGCCTTTTGCTGGCCTTTTGCTCACATGTTCTTTCCTGCGTTATCCCCTGATTCTGTGGATAACCGTA
GTCGGTCTCACCCTGAATTCGCATCTAGAACGGGGTCATCACGGCTCATCATGCGCCAAACAAATGTGTG
CAATACACGCTCGGATGACTGCATGATGACCGCACTGACTGGGGACAGCAGATCCACCTAAGCCTGTGAG
AGAAGCAGACACCCGACAGATCAAGGCAGTTACGTCTCACCAAGGGGTTCTGGAGCTACTAATTTTAGCC
TTTTGAAACAAGCTGGTGATGTTGAAGAGAATCCTGGTCCCGGAACGTGAGACCAGACCAATAAAAAACG
CCCGGCGGCAACCGAGCGTTCTGAACAAATCCAGATGGAGTTCTGAGGTCATTACTGGATCTATCAACAG
GAGTCCAAGCGAGCTCGATATCAAATTACGCCCCGCCCTGCCACTCATCGCAGTACTGTTGTAATTCATT
AAGCATTCTGCCGACATGGAAGCCATCACAAACGGCATGATGAACCTGAATCGCCAGCGGCATCAGCACC
TTGTCGCCTTGCGTATAATATTTGCCCATGGTGAAAACGGGGGCGAAGAAGTTGTCCATATTGGCCACGT
TTAAATCAAAACTGGTGAAACTCACCCAGGGATTGGCTGAAACGAAAAACATATTCTCAATAAACCCTTT
AGGGAAATAGGCCAGGTTTTCACCGTAACACGCCACATCTTGCGAATATATGTGTAGAAACTGCCGGAAA
TCGTCGTGGTATTCACTCCAGAGCGATGAAAACGTTTCAGTTTGCTCATGGAAAACGGTGTAACAAGGGT
GAACACTATCCCATATCACCAGCTCACCGTCTTTCATTGCCATACGAAATTCCGGATGAGCATTCATCAG
GCGGGCAAGAATGTGAATAAAGGCCGGATAAAACTTGTGCTTATTTTTCTTTACGGTCTTTAAAAAGGCC
GTAATATCCAGCTGAACGGTCTGGTTATAGGTACATTGAGCAACTGACTGAAATGCCTCAAAATGTTCTT
TACGATGCCATTGGGATATATCAACGGTGGTATATCCAGTGATTTTTTTCTCCATTTTAGCTTCCTTAGC
TCCTGAAAATCTCGATAACTCAAAAAATACGCCCGGTAGTGATCTTATTTCATTATGGTGAAAGTTGGAA
CCTCTTACGTGCCCG
Features (pLannotate 1.2.2; 4 found; start..end, strand, type, name):
     82..670     +  rep_origin     ori: high-copy-number ColE1/pMB1/pBR322/pUC origin of replication
   1041..1075    -  terminator     lambda t0 terminator: minimal transcription terminator from phage lambda (Scholtissek and Grosse, 1987)
   1149..1805    -  CDS            cat: CAT_ECOLX - Experimental evidence at protein level: Swiss-Prot protein existence level 1. This enzyme is an effector of chloramphenicol resistance in bacteria. From Escherichia coli. This protein is used as a marker in many commonly used cloning vectors, such as pACYC184.
   1806..1903    -  promoter       cat promoter: promoter of the E. coli cat gene encoding chloramphenicol acetyltransferase
