[The description below was written by a language model from this plasmid's Addgene catalogue record and pLannotate feature annotations shown in this document.]
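Description:
MTK1_030 is a small (about 1.9 kb) part plasmid from the Mammalian Toolkit (MTK), a hierarchical modular cloning system for building genetic circuits for mammalian cells. Although it is catalogued as a mammalian expression vector, it is not an expression construct in its own right. It is a bacterial storage plasmid that holds a single standardized part, built on the MTK0_027 part-entry backbone. The annotated features are all backbone elements: a high-copy ColE1/pUC-type origin of replication, and a chloramphenicol acetyltransferase (cat) gene driven by its native promoter and followed by a minimal lambda t0 terminator. These give propagation and chloramphenicol selection in E. coli. No mammalian promoter, polyadenylation signal or selectable marker is annotated.

The payload is a synthetic Type 1 part named Connector L1-P2A. In the MTK, Type 1 parts are 5′ assembly connectors, the leftmost pieces of a transcriptional unit. Here the ConL1 connector is combined with a picornavirus-derived P2A element, a short peptide-coding sequence that causes ribosomal skipping, so that two polypeptides are produced from one open reading frame. The record does not explain the intended design logic. A connector carrying a 2A would plausibly allow adjacent units to be linked into a polycistronic message rather than kept as separate promoter-driven units. The insert was cloned through BsmBI sites that were destroyed in the process. The automated annotation did not label the connector or the P2A, so the insert presumably lies in one of the unannotated stretches of the sequence.
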