Addgene plasmid #123692: MTK1_030
Purpose: Encodes ConL1 and picornavius peptide 2A (P2A) element as a Type 1 part to be used in the MTK system
Depositing lab: Hana El-Samad. Depositing organization: University of California, San Francisco (UCSF). Publication: A Toolkit for Rapid Modular Construction of Biological Circuits in Mammalian Cells. Fonseca JP, Bonny AR, Kumar GR, Ng AH, Town J, Wu QC, Aslankoohi E, Chen SY, Dods G, Harrigan P, Osimiri LC, Kistler AL, El-Samad H. ACS Synth Biol. 2019 Nov 15;8(11):2593-2606. doi: 10.1021/acssynbio.9b00322. Epub 2019 Nov 5. PubMed 31686495.
Backbone
  Vector backbone: MTK0_027
  Vector type: Mammalian Expression
Growth in bacteria
  Bacterial resistance: Chloramphenicol, 25 μg/mL
  Growth temperature: 37°C
  Growth strain: DH5alpha
  Copy number: Unknown
Gene/Insert
  Gene/Insert name: Connector L1-P2A
  Species: Synthetic
  Cloning method: Restriction Enzyme; 5′ cloning site BsmBI (destroyed during cloning); 3′ cloning site BsmBI (destroyed during cloning)
Terms and licenses: Academic/Nonprofit Terms; Industry Terms: Not Available to Industry
Depositor comments: Type 1 parts are 5' assembly connectors in the MTK. Please visit https://www.biorxiv.org/content/10.1101/506188v2 for BioRxiv preprint
How to cite: MTK1_030 was a gift from Hana El-Samad (Addgene plasmid # 123692 ; http://n2t.net/addgene:123692 ; RRID:Addgene_123692)
